>Addgene plasmid #234811 | pEE082 FoMV | addgene full sequence | sequence record 471684 | Addgene NGS Result
GTAGGCGGTGCTACAGAGTTCTTGAAGTGGTGGCCTAACTACGGCTACACTAGAAGGACAGTATTTGGTA
TCTGCGCTCTGCTGAAGCCAGTTACCTTCGGAAAAAGAGTTGGTAGCTCTTGATCCGGCAAACAAACCAC
CGCTGGTAGCGGTGGTTTTTTTGTTTGCAAGCAGCAGATTACGCGCAGAAAAAAAGGATCTCAAGAAGAT
CCTTTGATCTTTTCTACGGGGTCTGACGCTCAGTGGAACGAAAACTCACGTTAAGGGATTTTGGTCATGC
ATTCTAGGTACTAAAACAATTCATCCAGTAAAATATAATATTTTATTTTCTCCCAATCAGGCTTGATCCC
CAGTAAGTCAAAAAATAGCTCGACATACTGTTCTTCCCCGATATCCTCCCTGATCGACCGGACGCAGAAG
GCAATGTCATACCACTTGTCCGCCCTGCCGCTTCTCCCAAGATCAATAAAGCCACTTACTTTGCCATCTT
TCACAAAGATGTTGCTGTCTCCCAGGTCGCCGTGGGAAAAGACAAGTTCCTCTTCGGGCTTTTCCGTCTT
TAAAAAATCATACAGCTCGCGCGGATCTTTAAATGGAGTGTCTTCTTCCCAGTTTTCGCAATCCACATCG
GCCAGATCGTTATTCAGTAAGTAATCCAATTCGGCTAAGCGGCTGTCTAAGCTATTCGTATAGGGACAAT
CCGATATGTCGATGGAGTGAAAGAGCCTGATGCACTCCGCATACAGCTCGATAATCTTTTCAGGGCTTTG
TTCATCTTCATACTCTTCCGAGCAAAGGACGCCATCGGCCTCACTCATGAGCAGATTGCTCCAGCCATCA
TGCCGTTCAAAGTGCAGGACCTTTGGAACAGGCAGCTTTCCTTCCAGCCATAGCATCATGTCCTTTTCCC
GTTCCACATCATAGGTGGTCCCTTTATACCGGCTGTCCGTCATTTTTAAATATAGGTTTTCATTTTCTCC
CACCAGCTTATATACCTTAGCAGGAGACATTCCTTCCGTATCTTTTACGCAGCGGTATTTTTCGATCAGT
TTTTTCAATTCCGGTGATATTCTCATTTTAGCCATTTATTATTTCCTTCCTCTTTTCTACAGTATTTAAA
GATACCCCAAGAAGCTAATTATAACAAGACGAACTCCAATTCACTGTTCCTTGCATTCTAAAACCTTAAA
TACCAGAAAACAGCTTTTTCAAAGTTGTTTTCAAAGTTGGCGTATAACATAGTATCGACGGAGCCGATTT
TGAAACCGCGGTGATCACAGGCAGCAACGCTCTGTCATCGTTACAATCAACATGCTACCCTCCGCGAGAT
CATCCGTGTTTCAAACCCGGCAGCTTAGTTGCCGTTCTTCCGAATAGCATCGGTAACATGAGCAAAGTCT
GCCGCCTTACAACGGCTCTCCCGCTGACGCCGTCCCGGACTGATGGGCTGCCTGTATCGAGTGGTGATTT
TGTGCCGAGCTGCCGGTCGGGGAGCTGTTGGCTGGCTGGTGGCAGGATATATTGTGGTGTAAACAAATTG
ACGCTTAGACAACTTAATAACACATTGCGGACGTTTTTAATGTACTGAATTAACGCCGAATTAATTCGGG
GGATCTGGATTTTAGTACTGGATTTTGGTTTTAGGAATTAGAAATTTTATTGATAGAAGTATTTTACAAA
TACAAATACATACTAAGGGTTTCTTATATGCTCAACACATGAGCGAAACCCTATAGGAACCCTAATTCCC
TTATCTGGGAACTACTCACACATTATTATGGAGAAACTCGAGCTTGTCGATCGACTCTAGCTAGAGGATC
GATCCGAACCCCAGAGTCCCGCTCAGAAGAACTCGTCAAGAAGGCGATAGAAGGCGATGCGCTGCGAATC
GGGAGCGGCGATACCGTAAAGCACGAGGAAGCGGTCAGCCCATTCGCCGCCAAGTTCTTCAGCAATATCA
CGGGTAGCCAACGCTATGTCCTGATAGCGGTCCGCCACACCCAGCCGGCCACAGTCGATGAATCCAGAAA
AGCGGCCATTTTCCACCATGATATTCGGCAAGCAGGCATCGCCATGTGTCACGACGAGATCCTCGCCGTC
GGGCATGCGCGCCTTGAGCCTGGCGAACAGTTCGGCTGGCGCGAGCCCCTGATGTTCTTCGTCCAGATCA
TCCTGATCGACAAGACCGGCTTCCATCCGAGTACGTGCTCGCTCGATGCGATGTTTCGCTTGGTGGTCGA
ATGGGCAGGTAGCCGGATCAAGCGTATGCAGCCGCCGCATTGCATCAGCCATGATGGATACTTTCTCGGC
AGGAGCAAGGTGAGATGACAGGAGATCCTGCCCCGGCACTTCGCCCAATAGCAGCCAGTCCCTTCCCGCT
TCAGTGACAACGTCGAGCACAGCTGCGCAAGGAACGCCCGTCGTGGCCAGCCACGATAGCCGCGCTGCCT
CGTCCTGGAGTTCATTCAGGGCACCGGACAGGTCGGTCTTGACAAAAAGAACCGGGCGCCCCTGCGCTGA
CAGCCGAAACACGGCGGCATCAGAGCAGCCGATTGTCTGTTGTGCCCAGTCATAGCCGAATAGCCTCTCC
ACCCAAGCGGCCGGAGAACCTGCGTGCAATCCATCTTGTTCAATCCCCATGGTCGATCGACAGATCTGCG
AAAGCTCGAGAGAGATAGATTTGTAGAGAGAGACTGGTGATTTCAGCGTGTCCTCTCCAAATGAAATGAA
CTTCCTTATATAGAGGAAGGGTCTTGCGAAGGATAGTGGGATTGTGCGTCATCCCTTACGTCAGTGGAGA
TATCACATCAATCCACTTGCTTTGAAGACGTGGTTGGAACGTCTTCTTTTTCCACGATGCTCCTCGTGGG
TGGGGGTCCATCTTTGGGACCACTGTCGGCAGAGGCATCTTGAACGATAGCCTTTCCTTTATCGCAATGA
TGGCATTTGTAGGTGCCACCTTCCTTTTCTACTGTCCTTTTGATGAAGTGACAGATAGCTGGGCAATGGA
ATCCGAGGAGGTTTCCCGATATTACCCTTTGTTGAAAAGTCTCAATAGCCCTTTGGTCTTCTGAGACTGT
ATCTTTGATATTCTTGGAGTAGACGAGAGTGTCGTGCTCCACCATGTTCACATCAATCCACTTGCTTTGA
AGACGTGGTTGGAACGTCTTCTTTTTCCACGATGCTCCTCGTGGGTGGGGGTCCATCTTTGGGACCACTG
TCGGCAGAGGCATCTTGAACGATAGCCTTTCCTTTATCGCAATGATGGCATTTGTAGGTGCCACCTTCCT
TTTCTACTGTCCTTTTGATGAAGTGACAGATAGCTGGGCAATGGAATCCGAGGAGGTTTCCCGATATTAC
CCTTTGTTGAAAAGTCTCAATAGCCCTTTGGTCTTCTGAGACTGTATCTTTGATATTCTTGGAGTAGACG
AGAGTGTCGTGCTCCACCATGTTGGCAAGCTGCTCTAGCCAATACGCAAACCGCCTCTCCCCGCGCGTTG
GCCGATTCATTAATGCAGCTGGCACGACAGGTTTCCCGACTGGAAAGCGGGCAGTGAGCGCAACGCAATT
AATGTGAGTTAGCTCACTCATTAGGCACCCCAGGCTTTACACTTTATGCTTCCGGCTCGTATAATGTGTG
GAATTGTGAGCGGATAACAATTTCACACAGGAAACAGCTATGACATGATTACGAATTCGAGCTCCTCCAA
AAATATCAAAGATACAGTCTCAGAAGACCAAAGGGCAATTGAGACTTTTCAACAAAGGGTAATATCCGGA
AACCTCCTCGGATTCCATTGCCCAGCTATCTGTCACTTTATTGTGAAGATAGTGGAAAAGGAAGGTGGCT
CCTACAAATGCCATCATTGCGATAAAGGAAAGGCCATCGTTGAAGATGCCTCTGCCGACAGTGGTCCCAA
AGATGGACCCCCACCCACGAGGAGCATCGTGGAAAAAGAAGACGTTCCAACCACGTCTTCAAAGCAAGTG
GATTGATGTGATACTCCAAAAATATCAAAGATACAGTCTCAGAAGACCAAAGGGCAATTGAGACTTTTCA
ACAAAGGGTAATATCCGGAAACCTCCTCGGATTCCATTGCCCAGCTATCTGTCACTTTATTGTGAAGATA
GTGGAAAAGGAAGGTGGCTCCTACAAATGCCATCATTGCGATAAAGGAAAGGCCATCGTTGAAGATGCCT
CTGCCGACAGTGGTCCCAAAGATGGACCCCCACCCACGAGGAGCATCGTGGAAAAAGAAGACGTTCCAAC
CACGTCTTCAAAGCAAGTGGATTGATGTGATATCTCCACTGACGTAAGGGATGACGCACAATCCCACTAT
CCTTCGCAAGACCCTTCCTCTATATAAGGAAGTTCATTTCATTTGGAGAGGGAAAACTCTTCCGAAACCG
AAACTGACTGAAACTACCTCGACCGACCTTAGAACCCAAGAACCCAACGGGTGCGGCCACTATGTCCATC
GAGGCAGTTTTCGACCAGGTTACCGACCCATCGCTCCGCGCTGTGATTCAGGAGGAAGCGCACAAACAGA
TCAAAGATTTATTTAAGGAAACGACGCGCTGCAATCCCTACTCCATACCGCAAGCTGGGCGCAAGGTTTT
GGAAAAGTACGCCATCCCCTACAACCCGTACTCTCTCAAACTACACCCTCACGCAGCCTCAAAAGCGTTT
GAAGTGTCGCTCTACGAGGCTGCGTCTAACTACCTCCCCTCCACCTCCTCAACTCCTGTCACATTCATGT
TCACAAAACCGGGCAAGCTCAGATTCTTTAGGCGCCGAGGTCATGTGGACAAATTCGTTAATGCTGACAT
AGTTCCAAGAGACTTGGCTAGATACCCACGCGACACAGTCTACAGTTATCTGCCCGAGATCACCACCACA
CACGCTTTCATTGGCGACACCCTGCATCACTTCGGTGAGGACTTTCTCGTCGAGGTTTTCTCCAGGTCAC
CGAAACTAGAAGTGCTTCTAGCCACCATGGTATTACCACCCGAAGCCTTTTACAGAATGGAGTCCCTCCA
TCCCTCGGTTTACACTCTCCTCTACAGGGACGACCGATTCCTATACCTGCCTGGTGGCCTATCTGGCGGT
GAGTACGAACATCGCTATAAGGACCTAAACTGGCTAACATTTGGCACGGTTACGCACGGCGGGATCACTA
TCACAGGAGAACGCATTGAGACTAAGGCCGCGAATCATCTTTTCCTCTTCAGACGAGGGCGACTAGCGAC
ACCAAAATTCCGCTCATTCGATATGCCCGAGCCTATGGTCCTGCTTCCCAAGGTTTTCCGCCCCGCAAAG
TACAATGTACAGAAGCCAATTCCCCGGGAGAAAGCAAACAAATGGTTGATGTACGTTAAATCCATCGGCA
ATGCCACCATTCGTGACGTATGGGCTAAGCTGAGGCAAACCATAGCCAATGCAGACATTGGACTCTTCTC
GCCCACTGAGCTCGTGCATCTCACGAATTACTTCCTGCTCCTGGGCCGGCTTGACTCACACAACTCCTTC
GACCAAGTACTGGCCGACAGTGTGCTGAAAGCATGGTTCAGACCAATGGTCGCAAAGCTTCAGGAGATCA
AGCACAAACTCATGGGGCAGACCCAATTCATGCAACTCTGCCAAGCGCTAGAGATGACGGAGGTGGACCT
CGTCTTTGAGGTCCGGGACTCCAAGACCCCCCACAAACAAGCTGTGCCATTGGACCGTGAAATTGAAAAC
GTTTTGTTGGAAGGAGTCTCATCGGAGCCAACTTACACTGAAACCGAAGGCGTTGCTGATGGTCCACTTC
CCCCCCCAATGCAAACTGCAGCCGAGCCGTCCGCGACCTCAGACGAGCCTGAGAGCTCTAGCTCGCGTGA
AATTGAGCACCAACCGGCGCCTGAGATCACGCTTGACGAGGAAGAACCTCAGCGAGACGATCTGCCTTGG
GACGCTTGGAGAACACAATTAAGGGCGCTTGGCTTCGAGGCCTCAGAAAGGCAGTATGACCCGGACGGTG
AACTGATCTCTCCTATCCTGAGCACCCGAAGGTTGCCTAAAACTCCCATAAACACAACACTCTGCGCCAC
GCTAGACAAGATTGCACGCTGCCCAACTTTCTACAAGCCTGACACAGATCGCGCGCAGACTTACGCTCGC
GACGTCATGGCGGGGAAAACCGGTGCTATTCTCAAGCAACAACCCTTTGAGTGGAAAACCACGCTCAAGC
GCAAGACTAAAGAGGAACCGAAGGAAATTCACCTTGCGGTGTTGCATGGTGCGGGCGGGTCGGGCAAATC
CTACGCACTGCAGGAATTTATGCGGAACAACCCTGACACACCAATTACGGTCATCCTGCCGACTAACGAG
CTCAGGGCCGACTGGAAGAAAAAATTGCCCGCCCACGACAAAGACACATTTATGACATACGAAAACGCGC
TCTTGTGCCCTCGTGGAGACATCTTCATTATGGACGATTACACAAAATTGCCCAGGGGCTACATTGAGGC
TTTCGTGCAGAATGCACCTGCCCTCTCACTTCTGATACTCACCGGTGACCCCAACCAAGCCGAACACTTT
GAGACCACTGAGGACAATGAAATTAACAGCCTCGCCCCCGCCTCAGTGGTCTTCGGCAAGTTCTCTAGGT
ACCACATAAATGCCACACACCGCAACCCCAGAAACTTGGCAAACGCCCTCGGTGTTTACTCCGAGACGCC
CGGGGAGGTTAAAGTGCTTTACACGAGGAACATCAAGACCGGTTATCACAATCTCGTGCCCTCACAAATG
AAGATGAGAAATTACGCCTCACTCGGGCAGCGAGCGTCCACCTATGCGGGTTGTCAGGGGATCACCGCGC
CCCGCGTTCAAATCATCCTAGACTCCGACACACCCCGGTGCACCAGGCAAGTCATGTACACTGCACTCTC
AAGGGCCACGACGGAAGTGGTGCTCTGCAACACGATGCCGGATGAGAAAAGCTTTTTCCAGAAGGTTGAA
GCAACACCGTACCTCAAAGCCATCCTCAACCTCAACAAAGAGATTAAAGTCACTGAGGGTGACTTGACAG
AAGAACCGCCGAGGGAGCCCGCTCCTCCCACCACACACCTACCTGTTGAAAACAGAATTATTCTTAATGA
GGCCCTAGTCGAACCGCTGCCCGACAAACATGACCGCGAGATCTACTCCAACTCCACTGGCTTTTCAAAC
TGCATACAGACTCAAGACCCGTACATCCAAGCCTTCCAACATCAGCAGGCCAAGGACGAGACATTGTTCT
GGGCAACCGTCGAGAAGAGGCTCGCAGCATCTACGCCGAAGGACAACTGGACAGAATTCAAGACCAAGAG
ACCTCTGGGTGACGTGCTTTGGCTCGCGTACAAGCGGGCGATGGAGCTCCCAGATGAGCCCATCAAATTT
AACCCAGAGCTCTGGTGGGCATGTGCAGACGAGGTGCAAAAGACCTACCTCTCCAAGCCCATACACGCAC
TCAAGAACGGAATCCTTCGGCAATCACCCGACTTTGACTGGAACAAACTGCAGATTTTCCTCAAGTCACA
GTGGGTTAAGAAGATTGACAAAATCGGGAAAATTGACGTCAACGCTGGACAGACAATTGCCGCCTTTTAC
CAACCAACCGTTATGCTGTTTGGAACCATGGCGAGATACATGCGCCGCATCCGCGACACTTATCAACCCC
GCGAAATACTCATCAATTGCGAGAAGAACCAGAAGCACATTTCGAAGTGGGTCGAGAGCAATTGGAACCA
CCGCCTACCTGCTTACACCAATGACTTCACCGCTTACGACCAAAGCCAAGACGGGGCTATGTTACAGTTT
GAGGTGCTGAAAGCCCTGCACCATGATATCCCTCATGAGGTTGTGGAAGCCTACGTAGCCCTTAAACTCA
ACTCAAAAATGTTTCTGGGCACACTGGCGATTATGAGATTAACTGGTGAGGGACCCACCTTCGACGCTAA
CACAGAGTGCAACATTGCTTACACACACGCCCGGTTCGAGATCCCAAAGAATGTGGCGCAAATGTACGCG
GGTGACGACTGTGCGCTCAACTGCAGGCCCGTTGAACGGCAGTCCTTCCTGCCTCTTGTGGAGAAATTCA
CCCTGAAATCAAAACCTAAAGTATTTGAGCAAAAAGTTGGGTCATGGCCTGAGTTCTGCGGCAATCTGAT
CACCCCACGGGGCTACCTCAAGGATCCCATGAAGCTACAACACTGCCTGCAACTGGCACAGAGGAAGAAA
CCATCCGAACCTGGGTCGCTTAAAGACGTTGCTGAGAACTACGCTATGGACTTACTACCCACATACGAGC
TAGGGGATGCACTCTACGAAATCTTCGACGAGAGACAAATGAACGCGCACTATCAGTCGGTCAGGACGCT
TATCACATGCGCCCACACCAAAGTCCTCCGAGTTGCACAGGCACTTCAGGAAGACTGCACCTTCTTTAGC
TCCATCTAACAGGTTTTGAGTTAGGCTAACTCCACTGACGAATTGAATAACAATGGATAGTGAAATAGTT
GAACGACTAACAAAGCTTGGTTTCGTCAAGACTTCACACACGCACATCGCTGGCGAGCCCCTCGTGATTC
ACGCCGTTGCTGGGGCCGGTAAAACCACCCTCCTTCGGTCCTTACTTGAATTACCTGGAGTGGAAGTCTT
CACAGGCGGGGAGCACGATCCTCCAAATTTGTCAGGGAAATATATCCGCTGCGCTGCACCCCCTGTGGCC
GGTGCATACAACATTCTTGACGAGTACCCCGCGTACCCAAATTGGCGATCGCAACCCTGGAACGTCCTAA
TCGCCGACAACCTACAATACAAAGAACCCACAGCTCGCGCCCACTACACATGCAATCGCACTCACCGCCT
GGGGCAGCTCACTGTCGACGCTTTGCGTAGGGTTGGTTTCGACATCACCTTTGCCGGCACGCAGACTGAA
GACTACGGATTCCAGGAAGGCCATCTCTACACTAGTCAATTCTACGGACAGGTCATTTCACTTGACACGC
AGGCCCATAAGATCGCTGTGCGCCACGGACTCGCACCCCTGTCCGCTTTAGAAACCCGGGGGCTGGAATT
TGATGAGACCACTGTGATAACGACTAAAACCTCGCTGGAGGAAGTGAAGGACAGGCACATGGTCTATGTC
GCTCTCACAAGGCACAGGCGCACCTGCCATCTCTACACCGCTCACTTTGCGCCCTCCGCCTGACAACACG
AAAGCCATACTAACTGTAGCTATAGGAATAGCCGCCTCCCTAGTCTTTTTCATGCTCACACGCAACAATC
TGCCACACGTCGGTGATAACATCCACTCACTACCCCACGGAGGAAGTTATATTGACGGTACCAAGTCCAT
CAACTACCGCCCACCTGCGTCACGCTACCCCTCATCCAACTTACTCGCTTTCGCTCCACCAATACTCGCC
GCAGTACTCTTTTTCCTCACACAGCCATATCTAGCTACCAGACGATCCAGGTGCGTTCGGTGCTTCGTTG
TCCACGGGGCATGCACGAATCACACCTAGTTGTTATATTAGCGCTGTTACTTATAGCTCTGTGGTGTCTA
AGCACTCGACCCGTTCAACCATCGTGCCACGTCGAAATCAACGGCCACTCCATCATCGTCACCGGAAACT
GCTGGCACTCCACACAGCGTCCCCACTGAGGAAGAGCAAGCCAGATAACAGTATGCGTATTTGCGCGCTG
ATTTTTGCGGTATAAGAATATATACTGATATGTATACCCGAAGTATGTCAAAAGGAGGTATGCTATGAAG
CAGCGTATTACAGTGACAGTTGACAGCGACAGCTATCAGTTGCTCAAGGCATATATGATGTCAATATCTC
CGGTCTGGTAAGCACAACCATGCAGAATGAAGCCCGTCGTCTGCGTGCCGAACGCTGGAAAGCGGAAAAT
CAGGAAGGGATGGCTGAGGTCGCCCGGTTTATTGAAATGAACGGCTCTTTTGCTGACGAGAACAGGGGCT
GGTGAAATGCAGTTTAAGGTTTACACCTATAAAAGAGAGAGCCGTTATCGTCTGTTTGTGGATGTACAGA
GTGATATTATTGACACGCCCGGGCGACGGATGGTGATCCCCCTGGCCAGTGCACGTCTGCTGTCAGATAA
AGTCTCCCGTGAACTTTACCCGGTGGTGCATATCGGGGATGAAAGCTGGCGCATGATGACCACCGATATG
GCCAGTGTGCCGGTTTCCGTTATCGGGGAAGAAGTGGCTGATCTCAGCCACCGCGAAAATGACATCAAAA
ACGCCATTAACCTGATGTTCTGGGGAATATAAGCTCTTCGGCCCCACTCAACGACCGCATTGAGGGTGTT
AGGGTAACCAACATCAGTGAAGAGAAACAACCCACCTCAAGTGTGACCTCATCATTTCAGGACACAATGG
CAACACAAAATGCCGACGTCACTGATGCGACGGACTACAAGAAACCGCCTGCTGAAACTGAGCAGAAGGC
ACTCACCATTCAACCACGGTCAAACAAGGCGCCCAGTGACGAGGAGTTGGTACGCATCATCAACGCGGCG
CAGAAGCGAGGCCTCACACCCGCGGCCTTTGTTCAAGCAGCTATAGTCTTCACCATGGAATCCATGGACA
AGGGCGCCACCGACTCCACGATTTTCACGGGAAAATACAACACTTTCCCAATGAAAAGTCTGGCGCTAGC
TTGCAAAGATGCTGGCGTGCCCGTGCACAAACTTTGCTACTTCTATACCAAGCCGGCTTACGCGAACCGT
AGGGTCGCCAACCAGCCGCCTGCTCGCTGGACTAACGAGAATGTGCCCAAAGCTAACAAGTGGGCGGCTT
TCGACACCTTCGACGCACTTCTCGACCCATACGTAGTCCCATCCTCTGTACCGTACGATGAGCCCACGCC
AGAGGATCGCCAAGTCAATGAGATTTTCAAGAAGGACAATTTGAGTCAGGCAGCATCCAGAAACCAACTC
CTAGGAACGCAAGCCTCCATCACGCGCGGGAGACTCAACGGCGCACCAGCACTACCAAACAACGGGCAGT
ACTTCATCGAGGCACCTCAGTAATCTAGAAGATGGGACTCGAGCGATCAGTAGTATGATACCAATAAATA
AATCGGGCGAATCCGCGCCTCCTGACTATGGGCAGGTTTACGGACCAAGCTGTATCGAGATACGACCTAA
CAGTAACGCAGCTAAGGGGTGAATGCACACATCGCTTATAAAAAAAAAAAAAAAAAAAAAAAACCTGGAT
CCTAGGTTCACAAAGTGTCATCGATAGCTCGAATTTCCCCGATCGTTCAAACATTTGGCAATAAAGTTTC
TTAAGATTGAATCCTGTTGCCGGTCTTGCGATGATTATCATATAATTTCTGTTGAATTACGTTAAGCATG
TAATAATTAACATGTAATGCATGACGTTATTTATGAGATGGGTTTTTATGATTAGAGTCCCGCAATTATA
CATTTAATACGCGATAGAAAACAAAATATAGCGCGCAAACTAGGATAAATTATCGCGCGCGGTGTCATCT
ATGTTACTAGATCGGGAAACTATCAGTGTTTGACAGGATATATTGGCGGGTAAACCTAAGAGAAAAGAGC
GTTTATTAGAATAATCGGATATTTAAAAGGGCGTGAAAAGGTTTATCCGTTCGTCCATTTGTATGTGCAT
GCCAACCACAGGGTTCCCCTCGGGATCAAAGTACTTTGATCCAACCCCTCCGCTGCTATAGTGCAGTCGG
CTTCTGACGTTCAGTGCAGCCGTCTTCTGAAAACGACATGTCGCACAAGTCCTAAGTTACGCGACAGGCT
GCCGCCCTGCCCTTTTCCTGGCGTTTTCTTGTCGCGTGTTTTAGTCGCATAAAGTAGAATACTTGCGACT
AGAACCGGAGACATTACGCCATGAACAAGAGCGCCGCCGCTGGCCTGCTGGGCTATGCCCGCGTCAGCAC
CGACGACCAGGACTTGACCAACCAACGGGCCGAACTGCACGCGGCCGGCTGCACCAAGCTGTTTTCCGAG
AAGATCACCGGCACCAGGCGCGACCGCCCGGAGCTGGCCAGGATGCTTGACCACCTACGCCCTGGCGACG
TTGTGACAGTGACCAGGCTAGACCGCCTGGCCCGCAGCACCCGCGACCTACTGGACATTGCCGAGCGCAT
CCAGGAGGCCGGCGCGGGCCTGCGTAGCCTGGCAGAGCCGTGGGCCGACACCACCACGCCGGCCGGCCGC
ATGGTGTTGACCGTGTTCGCCGGCATTGCCGAGTTCGAGCGTTCCCTAATCATCGACCGCACCCGGAGCG
GGCGCGAGGCCGCCAAGGCCCGAGGCGTGAAGTTTGGCCCCCGCCCTACCCTCACCCCGGCACAGATCGC
GCACGCCCGCGAGCTGATCGACCAGGAAGGCCGCACCGTGAAAGAGGCGGCTGCACTGCTTGGCGTGCAT
CGCTCGACCCTGTACCGCGCACTTGAGCGCAGCGAGGAAGTGACGCCCACCGAGGCCAGGCGGCGCGGTG
CCTTCCGTGAGGACGCATTGACCGAGGCCGACGCCCTGGCGGCCGCCGAGAATGAACGCCAAGAGGAACA
AGCATGAAACCGCACCAGGACGGCCAGGACGAACCGTTTTTCATTACCGAAGAGATCGAGGCGGAGATGA
TCGCGGCCGGGTACGTGTTCGAGCCGCCCGCGCACGGCTCAACCGTGCGGCTGCATGAAATCCTGGCCGG
TTTGTCTGATGCCAAGCTGGCGGCCTGGCCGGCCAGCTTGGCCGCTGAAGAAACCGAGCGCCGCCGTCTA
AAAAGGTGATGTGTATTTGAGTAAAACAGCTTGCGTCATGCGGTCGCTGCGTATATGATGCGATGAGTAA
ATAAACAAATACGCAAGGGGAACGCATGAAGGTTATCGCTGTACTTAACCAGAAAGGCGGGTCAGGCAAG
ACGACCATCGCAACCCATCTAGCCCGCGCCCTGCAACTCGCCGGGGCCGATGTTCTGTTAGTCGATTCCG
ATCCCCAGGGCAGTGCCCGCGATTGGGCGGCCGTGCGGGAAGATCAACCGCTAACCGTTGTCGGCATCGA
CCGCCCGACGATTGACCGCGACGTGAAGGCCATCGGCCGGCGCGACTTCGTAGTGATCGACGGAGCGCCC
CAGGCGGCGGACTTGGCTGTGTCCGCGATCAAGGCAGCCGACTTCGTGCTGATTCCGGTGCAGCCAAGCC
CTTACGACATATGGGCCACCGCCGACCTGGTGGAGCTGGTTAAGCAGCGCATTGAGGTCACGGATGGAAG
GCTACAAGCGGCCTTTGTCGTGTCGCGGGCGATCAAAGGCACGCGCATCGGCGGTGAGGTTGCCGAGGCG
CTGGCCGGGTACGAGCTGCCCATTCTTGAGTCCCGTATCACGCAGCGCGTGAGCTACCCAGGCACTGCCG
CCGCCGGCACAACCGTTCTTGAATCAGAACCCGAGGGCGACGCTGCCCGCGAGGTCCAGGCGCTGGCCGC
TGAAATTAAATCAAAACTCATTTGAGTTAATGAGGTAAAGAGAAAATGAGCAAAAGCACAAACACGCTAA
GTGCCGGCCGTCCGAGCGCACGCAGCAGCAAGGCTGCAACGTTGGCCAGCCTGGCAGACACGCCAGCCAT
GAAGCGGGTCAACTTTCAGTTGCCGGCGGAGGATCACACCAAGCTGAAGATGTACGCGGTACGCCAAGGC
AAGACCATTACCGAGCTGCTATCTGAATACATCGCGCAGCTACCAGAGTAAATGAGCAAATGAATAAATG
AGTAGATGAATTTTAGCGGCTAAAGGAGGCGGCATGGAAAATCAAGAACAACCAGGCACCGACGCCGTGG
AATGCCCCATGTGTGGAGGAACGGGCGGTTGGCCAGGCGTAAGCGGCTGGGTTGCCTGCCGGCCCTGCAA
TGGCACTGGAACCCCCAAGCCCGAGGAATCGGCGTGAGCGGTCGCAAACCATCCGGCCCGGTACAAATCG
GCGCGGCGCTGGGTGATGACCTGGTGGAGAAGTTGAAGGCCGCGCAGGCCGCCCAGCGGCAACGCATCGA
GGCAGAAGCACGCCCCGGTGAATCGTGGCAAGCGGCCGCTGATCGAATCCGCAAAGAATCCCGGCAACCG
CCGGCAGCCGGTGCGCCGTCGATTAGGAAGCCGCCCAAGGGCGACGAGCAACCAGATTTTTTCGTTCCGA
TGCTCTATGACGTGGGCACCCGCGATAGTCGCAGCATCATGGACGTGGCCGTTTTCCGTCTGTCGAAGCG
TGACCGACGAGCTGGCGAGGTGATCCGCTACGAGCTTCCAGACGGGCACGTAGAGGTTTCCGCAGGGCCG
GCCGGCATGGCCAGTGTGTGGGATTACGACCTGGTACTGATGGCGGTTTCCCATCTAACCGAATCCATGA
ACCGATACCGGGAAGGGAAGGGAGACAAGCCCGGCCGCGTGTTCCGTCCACACGTTGCGGACGTACTCAA
GTTCTGCCGGCGAGCCGATGGCGGAAAGCAGAAAGACGACCTGGTAGAAACCTGCATTCGGTTAAACACC
ACGCACGTTGCCATGCAGCGTACGAAGAAGGCCAAGAACGGCCGCCTGGTGACGGTATCCGAGGGTGAAG
CCTTGATTAGCCGCTACAAGATCGTAAAGAGCGAAACCGGGCGGCCGGAGTACATCGAGATCGAGCTAGC
TGATTGGATGTACCGCGAGATCACAGAAGGCAAGAACCCGGACGTGCTGACGGTTCACCCCGATTACTTT
TTGATCGATCCCGGCATCGGCCGTTTTCTCTACCGCCTGGCACGCCGCGCCGCAGGCAAGGCAGAAGCCA
GATGGTTGTTCAAGACGATCTACGAACGCAGTGGCAGCGCCGGAGAGTTCAAGAAGTTCTGTTTCACCGT
GCGCAAGCTGATCGGGTCAAATGACCTGCCGGAGTACGATTTGAAGGAGGAGGCGGGGCAGGCTGGCCCG
ATCCTAGTCATGCGCTACCGCAACCTGATCGAGGGCGAAGCATCCGCCGGTTCCTAATGTACGGAGCAGA
TGCTAGGGCAAATTGCCCTAGCAGGGGAAAAAGGTCGAAAAGGCCTCTTTCCTGTGGATAGCACGTACAT
TGGGAACCCAAAGCCGTACATTGGGAACCGGAACCCGTACATTGGGAACCCAAAGCCGTACATTGGGAAC
CGGTCACACATGTAAGTGACTGATATAAAAGAGAAAAAAGGCGATTTTTCCGCCTAAAACTCTTTAAAAC
TTATTAAAACTCTTAAAACCCGCCTGGCCTGTGCATAACTGTCTGGCCAGCGCACAGCCCAAGAGCTGCA
AAAAGCGCCTACCCTTCGGTCGCTGCGCTCCCTACGCCCCGCCGCTTCGCGTCGGCCTATCGCGGCCGCT
GGCCGCTCAAAAATGGCTGGCCTACGGCCAGGCAATCTACCAGGGCGCGGACAAGCCGCGCCGTCGCCAC
TCGACCGCCGGCGCCCACATCAAGGCACCCTGCCTCGCGCGTTTCGGTGATGACGGTGAAAACCTCTGAC
ACATGCAGCTCCCGGAAACGGTCACAGCTTGTCTGTAAGCGGATGCCGGGAGCAGACAAGCCCGTCAGGG
CGCGTCAGCGGGTGTTGGCGGGTGTCGGGGCGCAGCCATGACCCAGTCACGTAGCGATAGCGGAGTGTAT
ACTGGCTTAACTATGCGGCATCAGAGCAGATTGTACTGAGAGTGCACCATATGCGGTGTGAAATACCGCA
CAGATGCGTAAGGAGAAAATACCGCATCAGGCCCTCTTCCGCTTCCTCGCTCACTGACTCGCTGCGCTCG
GTCGTTCGGCTGCGGCGAGCGGTATCAGCTCACTCAAAGGCGGTAATACGGTTATCCACAGAATCAGGGG
ATAACGCAGGAAAGAACATGTGAGCAAAAGGCCAGCAAAAGGCCAGGAACCGTAAAAAGGCCGCGTTGCT
GGCGTTTTTCCATAGGCTCCGCCCCCCTGACGAGCATCACAAAAATCGACGCTCAAGTCAGAGGTGGCGA
AACCCGACAGGACTATAAAGATACCAGGCGTTTCCCCCTGGAAGCTCCCTCGTGCGCTCTCCTGTTCCGA
CCCTGCCGCTTACCGGATACCTGTCCGCCTTTCTCCCTTCGGGAAGCGTGGCGCTTTCTCATAGCTCACG
CTGTAGGTATCTCAGTTCGGTGTAGGTCGTTCGCTCCAAGCTGGGCTGTGTGCACGAACCCCCCGTTCAG
CCCGACCGCTGCGCCTTATCCGGTAACTATCGTCTTGAGTCCAACCCGGTAAGACACGACTTATCGCCAC
TGGCAGCAGCCACTGGTAACAGGATTAGCAGAGCGAGGTAT
Features (pLannotate 1.2.2; 28 found; start..end, strand, type, name):
    291..1085    -  CDS            KanR: aminoglycoside phosphotransferase; aphA-3; confers resistance to kanamycin
   1510..1534    +  misc_feature   LB T-DNA repeat: left border repeat from nopaline C58 T-DNA
   1612..1786    -  polyA_signal   CaMV poly(A) signal: cauliflower mosaic virus polyadenylation signal
   1843..2635    -  CDS            NeoR/KanR (fragment): aminoglycoside phosphotransferase from Tn5; aph(3')-II (or nptII); confers resistance to neomycin, kanamycin, and G418 (Geneticin®)
   2703..3379    -  promoter       CaMV 35S promoter (enhanced): cauliflower mosaic virus 35S promoter with a duplicated enhancer region
   3469..3557    +  CDS            lacI (fragment): lac repressor; lacI; The lac repressor binds to the lac operator to inhibit transcription in E. coli. This inhibition can be relieved by adding lactose or isopropyl-β-D-thiogalactopyranoside (IPTG).
   3570..3591    +  protein_bind   CAP binding site: CAP binding activates transcription in the presence of cAMP. E. coli catabolite activator protein
   3606..3636    +  promoter       lac UV5 promoter: E. coli lac promoter with an "up" mutation
   3640..3662    +  protein_bind   lac operator (fragment): The lac repressor binds to the lac operator to inhibit transcription in E. coli. This inhibition can be relieved by adding lactose or isopropyl-β-D-thiogalactopyranoside (IPTG). lac repressor encoded by lacI
   3750..4003    +  promoter       CaMV 35S promoter (fragment): strong constitutive promoter from cauliflower mosaic virus
   4049..4391    +  promoter       CaMV 35S promoter: strong constitutive promoter from cauliflower mosaic virus
   4472..8476    +  CDS            RDRP_FXMV: Protein inferred from homology: Swiss-Prot protein existence level 3. RNA replication. The central part of this protein possibly functions as an ATP-binding helicase (Probable). From Foxtail mosaic virus.
   8523..9230    +  CDS            TGB1_FXMV: Protein inferred from homology: Swiss-Prot protein existence level 3. Transports viral genome to neighboring plant cells directly through plasmosdesmata, without any budding. The movement protein allows efficient cell to cell propagation, by bypassing the host cell wall barrier. Increases plasmodesma size exclusion limit. Acts as a suppressor of RNA-mediated gene silencing, also known as post- transcriptional gene silencing (PTGS), a mechanism of plant viral defense that limits the accumulation of viral RNAs (By similarity). From Foxtail mosaic virus.
   9208..9396    +  CDS            TGB2_PVMR (fragment): Protein inferred from homology: Swiss-Prot protein existence level 3. Plays a role in viral cell-to-cell propagation, by facilitating genome transport to neighboring plant cells through plasmosdesmata,. From Potato virus M (strain Russian) (PVM).
   9531..9686    +  CDS            TGB3_FXMV: Protein inferred from homology: Swiss-Prot protein existence level 3. Plays a role in viral cell-to-cell propagation, by facilitating genome transport to neighboring plant cells through plasmosdesmata. May induce the formation of granular vesicles derived from the Endoplasmic reticulum, which align on actin filaments (By similarity). From Foxtail mosaic virus.
   9698..9763    +  intron         PDK intron (fragment): pdk; modified pyruvate orthophosphate dikinase intron from Flaveria trinervia 3.0
   9854..10012   +  CDS            ccdA (fragment): CCDA_ECO57 - Also known as H, letA. Experimental evidence at protein level: Swiss-Prot protein existence level 1. Antitoxin component of a type II toxin-antitoxin (TA) system which inhibits the post-segregational killing (PSK) of plasmid-free cells, also referred to as a plasmid addiction system. Binds to and blocks the activity of CcdB; will also remove bound CcdB protein from the CcdB-GyrA complex by forming a CcdA-CcdB complex, a process termed rejuvenation. Functions as a transcriptional corepressor for the ccdAB operon, repression also requires CcdB (By similarity). From Escherichia coli
  10017..10319   +  CDS            ccdB: CCDB_ECOLI - Also known as G, letB, letD. Experimental evidence at protein level: Swiss-Prot protein existence level 1. Toxic component of a type II toxin-antitoxin (TA) system, functioning in plasmid maintainence. Responsible for the post- segregational killing (PSK) of plasmid-free cells, also referred to as a plasmid addiction system. Half-life of over 2 hours. Cell killing by CcdB is accompanied by filamentation, defects in chromosome and plasmid segregation, defects in cell division, formation of anucleate cells, decreased DNA synthesis and plasmid loss. Interferes with the activity of DN
  10427..11080   +  CDS            CAPSD_FXMV: Protein inferred from homology: Swiss-Prot protein existence level 3. Required for genome encapsidation. Forms ribonucleoprotein complexes along with TGB1 helicase and viral RNA. From Foxtail mosaic virus.
  11311..11563   +  terminator     NOS terminator: nopaline synthase terminator and poly(A) signal
  11581..11605   +  misc_feature   RB T-DNA repeat: right border repeat from nopaline C58 T-DNA
  11945..12346   +  CDS            Y4CG_SINFN (fragment): Protein inferred from homology: Swiss-Prot protein existence level 3. From Sinorhizobium fredii (strain NBRC 101917 / NGR234).
  12906..13535   +  CDS            pVS1 StaA: stability protein from the Pseudomonas plasmid pVS1 (Heeb et al., 2000)
  13964..15037   +  CDS            pVS1 RepA: replication protein from the Pseudomonas plasmid pVS1 (Heeb et al., 2000)
  15103..15297   +  rep_origin     pVS1 oriV: origin of replication for the Pseudomonas plasmid pVS1 (Heeb et al., 2000)
  15500..15539   +  CDS            rop (fragment): Rop protein, which maintains plasmids at low copy number; rop
  15641..15781   +  misc_feature   bom: basis of mobility region from pBR322
  15967..204     -  rep_origin     ori (across the origin): high-copy-number ColE1/pMB1/pBR322/pUC origin of replication
