[The description below was written by a language model from this plasmid's Addgene catalogue record and pLannotate feature annotations shown in this document.]
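Description:
pEE082 FoMV is an empty-backbone binary T-DNA vector of about 16.4 kb for plant expression. It carries an infectious foxtail mosaic virus (FoMV) cDNA adapted to accept a guide RNA together with its scaffold. The named backbone is not specified in the record, but the annotated features are those of a typical Agrobacterium binary plasmid. A ColE1/pMB1-type origin with the pBR322 bom region supports high-copy replication in E. coli. The pVS1 oriV with its RepA and StaA genes allows replication and stable maintenance in Agrobacterium. An aphA-3 kanamycin resistance gene provides bacterial selection.

Between the nopaline-type left and right border repeats there are two units. One is a plant selection cassette in which an enhanced CaMV 35S promoter drives nptII (annotated as a fragment), ending in a CaMV polyadenylation signal. The other is the viral cassette: a CaMV 35S promoter, preceded by a partial 35S copy, transcribes the FoMV genome, which ends at a NOS terminator. The viral genome encodes the RNA-dependent RNA polymerase, the triple gene block movement proteins TGB1, TGB2 and TGB3, and the capsid protein. Between TGB3 and the capsid gene sits a ccdB counter-selection cassette with a partial ccdA, which the depositor describes as flanked on both sides by SapI sites. Type IIS cloning replaces ccdB with the target sequence, so only recombinant plasmids survive in standard E. coli strains, whereas the empty vector must be kept in a ccdB-tolerant strain.

After T-DNA delivery, the transcribed viral RNA should replicate and move between cells, carrying the inserted sgRNA. The associated publication applies this approach to in planta genome editing in sorghum. No Cas nuclease is annotated in this construct.
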