Addgene plasmid #234811: pEE082 FoMV
Purpose: (Empty Backbone) To clone guide RNA (gRNA) along with its scaffold in to the Foxtail Mosaic Virus Vector (T-DNA)
Depositing lab: Daniel Voytas. Depositing organization: University of Minnesota. Publication: Rapid and efficient in planta genome editing in sorghum using foxtail mosaic virus-mediated sgRNA delivery. Baysal C, Kausch AP, Cody JP, Altpeter F, Voytas DF. Plant J. 2025 Jan;121(2):e17196. doi: 10.1111/tpj.17196. Epub 2024 Dec 11. PubMed 39661735.
Backbone
  Vector backbone: Unspecified
  Vector type: Plant Expression
Growth in bacteria
  Bacterial resistance: Kanamycin, 50 μg/mL
  Growth temperature: 37°C
  Growth strain: ccdB Survival
  Copy number: High Copy
Gene/Insert
  Gene/Insert name: None
Terms and licenses: Academic/Nonprofit Terms; Industry Terms: Not Available to Industry
Depositor comments: the ccdB gene flanked on both sites by SapI for the insertion of target sequence.
How to cite: pEE082 FoMV was a gift from Daniel Voytas (Addgene plasmid # 234811 ; http://n2t.net/addgene:234811 ; RRID:Addgene_234811)
